Addgene plasmid #158254: pLKO_NWS.AU1.C_NGFR
Purpose: Protein Barcode (Pro-Code) for vector/cell tracking. Contains U6 trRNA cassette for sgRNA cloning. Enables phenotypic CRISPR screens at a single cell resolution (using cytometry).
Depositing lab: Brian Brown. Depositing organization: Icahn School of Medicine at Mount Sinai. Publication: Protein Barcodes Enable High-Dimensional Single-Cell CRISPR Screens. Wroblewska A, Dhainaut M, Ben-Zvi B, Rose SA, Park ES, Amir ED, Bektesevic A, Baccarini A, Merad M, Rahman AH, Brown BD. Cell. 2018 Nov 1;175(4):1141-1155.e16. doi: 10.1016/j.cell.2018.09.022. Epub 2018 Oct 18. PubMed 30343902.
Backbone
  Vector backbone: pLKO
  Backbone size w/o insert (bp): 9000
  Vector type: Lentiviral, CRISPR
Growth in bacteria
  Bacterial resistance: Ampicillin, 100 μg/mL
  Growth temperature: 37°C
  Growth strain: NEB Stable
  Copy number: High Copy
Gene/Insert
  Gene/Insert name: Pro-Code Tagged human dNGFR
  Species: H. sapiens (human)
  Insert size (bp): 1000
  Mutation: Truncation of the signaling domain
  Entrez Gene: NGFR (a.k.a. CD271, Gp80-LNGFR, TNFRSF16, p75(NTR), p75NTR)
  Promoter: EF1a
  Tag / fusion protein: NWS.AU1.C (N terminal on insert)
  Cloning method: Restriction Enzyme; 5′ cloning site Unknown (unknown if destroyed)
  Sequencing primers: 5′ cctttttgagtttggatcttggttcat
Terms and licenses: Academic/Nonprofit Terms; Industry Terms: Not Available to Industry
How to cite: pLKO_NWS.AU1.C_NGFR was a gift from Brian Brown (Addgene plasmid # 158254 ; http://n2t.net/addgene:158254 ; RRID:Addgene_158254)
