[The description below was written by a language model from this plasmid's Addgene catalogue record and pLannotate feature annotations shown in this document.]
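Description:
pLKO_NWS.AU1.C_NGFR is a lentiviral CRISPR vector on the pLKO backbone that pairs a guide RNA cloning cassette with a protein barcode ("Pro-Code") reporter. It is propagated in E. coli as a high-copy plasmid through a ColE1/pUC-type origin with ampicillin selection (AmpR), and it also carries an f1 origin and an SV40 origin. The viral portion has a third-generation layout. An RSV promoter drives a truncated HIV-1 5' LTR, followed by the Ψ packaging signal with a partial gag sequence, the RRE for Rev-dependent export of the genomic RNA, and a cPPT/CTS. The annotation software labels the downstream repeat as another truncated 5' LTR, but by position it serves as the 3' LTR. It is followed by an SV40 polyadenylation signal.

Between the LTRs sit two expression units. A human U6 Pol III promoter precedes the S. pyogenes Cas9 gRNA scaffold, providing a site for inserting an sgRNA spacer; no Cas9 gene is annotated, so the nuclease must come from elsewhere. Downstream, the EF-1α promoter drives a human NGFR with its signaling domain truncated (dNGFR), and a WPRE follows to enhance transcript expression. The N terminus of dNGFR is fused to the NWS.AU1.C tag, which the name suggests is a combination of three short epitopes. The individual epitopes are not annotated separately in the feature table.

dNGFR serves here as the scaffold that carries the epitope combination marking each transduced cell. Linking a given Pro-Code to a given sgRNA lets cells or vectors be tracked by antibody staining and cytometry. This supports phenotypic CRISPR screens read out at single-cell resolution.
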