Features (pLannotate 1.2.2; 29 found; start..end, strand, type, name):
     50..290     +  promoter       U6 promoter: RNA polymerase III promoter for human U6 snRNA
    317..392     +  misc_RNA       gRNA scaffold: guide RNA scaffold for the Streptococcus pyogenes CRISPR/Cas9 system
    440..557     +  misc_feature   cPPT/CTS: central polypurine tract and central termination sequence of HIV-1
    624..690     +  CDS            small t antigen (fragment): SV40 (simian virus 40) small t antigen
    697..1875    +  promoter       EF-1α promoter: strong constitutive promoter for human elongation factor EF-1α
   1892..1917    +  misc_feature   MCS (fragment): multiple cloning site
   1930..2874    +  CDS            NGFR (fragment): TNR16_HUMAN - Also known as TNFRSF16. Experimental evidence at protein level: Swiss-Prot protein existence level 1. Low affinity receptor which can bind to NGF, BDNF, NTF3, and NTF4. Forms a heterodimeric receptor with SORCS2 that binds the precursor forms of NGF, BDNF and NTF3 with high affinity, and has much lower affinity for mature NGF and BDNF (PubMed:24908487). Plays an important role in differentiation and survival of specific neuronal populations during development (By similarity). Can mediate cell survival as well as cell death of neural cells. Plays a role in the inactivation of RHOA
   2905..3493    +  misc_feature   WPRE: woodchuck hepatitis virus posttranscriptional regulatory element
   3498..3635    +  CDS            nef (fragment): NEF_HV1LA - Experimental evidence at protein level: Swiss-Prot protein existence level 1. Extracellular Nef protein targets CD4(+) T-lymphocytes for apoptosis by interacting with CXCR4 surface receptors. From Human immunodeficiency virus type 1 group M subtype B (isolate Lai) (HIV-1).
   3621..3801    +  LTR            5' LTR (truncated): truncated 5' long terminal repeat (LTR) from HIV-1
   3873..3994    +  polyA_signal   SV40 poly(A) signal: SV40 polyadenylation signal
   4034..4169    +  rep_origin     SV40 ori: SV40 origin of replication
   4190..4208    -  promoter       T7 promoter: promoter for bacteriophage T7 RNA polymerase
   4216..4371    +  CDS            lacZα (fragment): LacZα fragment of β-galactosidase; lacZ fragment
   4376..4804    +  rep_origin     f1 ori (sequence partly withheld): f1 bacteriophage origin of replication; arrow indicates direction of (+) strand synthesis
   4857..4961    +  promoter       AmpR promoter: bla
   4962..5822    +  CDS            AmpR: β-lactamase; bla; confers resistance to ampicillin, carbenicillin, and related antibiotics
   5993..6581    +  rep_origin     ori: high-copy-number ColE1/pMB1/pBR322/pUC origin of replication
   6764..6856    +  CDS            lacI (fragment): lac repressor; lacI; The lac repressor binds to the lac operator to inhibit transcription in E. coli. This inhibition can be relieved by adding lactose or isopropyl-β-D-thiogalactopyranoside (IPTG).
   6869..6890    +  protein_bind   CAP binding site: CAP binding activates transcription in the presence of cAMP. E. coli catabolite activator protein
   6905..6935    +  promoter       lac promoter: promoter for the E. coli lac operon
   6943..6959    +  protein_bind   lac operator: The lac repressor binds to the lac operator to inhibit transcription in E. coli. This inhibition can be relieved by adding lactose or isopropyl-β-D-thiogalactopyranoside (IPTG). lac repressor encoded by lacI
   7004..7022    +  promoter       T3 promoter: promoter for bacteriophage T3 RNA polymerase
   7050..7276    +  promoter       RSV promoter: Rous sarcoma virus enhancer/promoter
   7277..7457    +  LTR            5' LTR (truncated): truncated 5' long terminal repeat (LTR) from HIV-1
   7504..7629    +  misc_feature   HIV-1 Ψ: packaging signal of human immunodeficiency virus type 1
   7613..7976    +  CDS            HIV-1 gag (fragment): gag protein from human immunodeficiency virus 1; gag
   8122..8355    +  misc_feature   RRE: The Rev response element (RRE) of HIV-1 allows for Rev-dependent mRNA export from the nucleus to the cytoplasm.
   8732..8832    +  CDS            Rev (fragment): human immunodeficiency virus 1 (HIV-1) Rev protein; rev; enhances nuclear export of unspliced and incompletely spliced viral mRNAs
>Addgene plasmid #158254 | pLKO_NWS.AU1.C_NGFR | addgene full sequence | sequence record 327850 | Addgene NGS Result
TCGACGGTATCGATCACGAGACTAGTATCGAGCGGCCGCCCCCTTCACCGAGGGCCTATTTCCCATGATT
CCTTCATATTTGCATATACGATACAAGGCTGTTAGAGAGATAATTGGAATTAATTTGACTGTAAACACAA
AGATATTAGTACAAAATACGTGACGTAGAAAGTAATAATTTCTTGGGTAGTTTGCAGTTTTAAAATTATG
TTTTAAAATGGACTATCATATGCTTACCGTAACTTGAAAGTATTTCGATTTCTTGGCTTTATATATCTTG
TGGAAAGGACGAAACACCGGGTCTTCGAGAAGACCTGTTTTAGAGCTAGAAATAGCAAGTTAAAATAAGG
CTAGTCCGTTATCAACTTGAAAAAGTGGCACCGAGTCGGTGCTTTTTTTAATTCTCGACCTCGAGACAAA
TGGCAGTATTCATCCACAATTTTAAAAGAAAAGGGGGGATTGGGGGGTACAGTGCAGGGGAAAGAATAGT
AGACATAATAGCAACAGACATACAAACTAAAGAATTACAAAAACAAATTACAAAAATTCAAAATTTTCGG
GTTTATTACAGGGACAGCAGAGATCCACTTTGGCCGCGGCTCGAGGCGATAAGCTTTGCAAAGATGGATA
AAGTTTTAAACAGAGAGGAATCTTTGCAGCTAATGGACCTTCTAGGTCTTGAAAGGAGTGGGAATTGGCT
CCGGTGCCCGTCAGTGGGCAGAGCGCACATCGCCCACAGTCCCCGAGAAGTTGGGGGGAGGGGTCGGCAA
TTGAACCGGTGCCTAGAGAAGGTGGCGCGGGGTAAACTGGGAAAGTGATGTCGTGTACTGGCTCCGCCTT
TTTCCCGAGGGTGGGGGAGAACCGTATATAAGTGCAGTAGTCGCCGTGAACGTTCTTTTTCGCAACGGGT
TTGCCGCCAGAACACAGGTAAGTGCCGTGTGTGGTTCCCGCGGGCCTGGCCTCTTTACGGGTTATGGCCC
TTGCGTGCCTTGAATTACTTCCACCTGGCTGCAGTACGTGATTCTTGATCCCGAGCTTCGGGTTGGAAGT
GGGTGGGAGAGTTCGAGGCCTTGCGCTTAAGGAGCCCCTTCGCCTCGTGCTTGAGTTGAGGCCTGGCCTG
GGCGCTGGGGCCGCCGCGTGCGAATCTGGTGGCACCTTCGCGCCTGTCTCGCTGCTTTCGATAAGTCTCT
AGCCATTTAAAATTTTTGATGACCTGCTGCGACGCTTTTTTTCTGGCAAGATAGTCTTGTAAATGCGGGC
CAAGATCTGCACACTGGTATTTCGGTTTTTGGGGCCGCGGGCGGCGACGGGGCCCGTGCGTCCCAGCGCA
CATGTTCGGCGAGGCGGGGCCTGCGAGCGCGGCCACCGAGAATCGGACGGGGGTAGTCTCAAGCTGGCCG
GCCTGCTCTGGTGCCTGGCCTCGCGCCGCCGTGTATCGCCCCGCCCTGGGCGGCAAGGCTGGCCCGGTCG
GCACCAGTTGCGTGAGCGGAAAGATGGCCGCTTCCCGGCCCTGCTGCAGGGAGCTCAAAATGGAGGACGC
GGCGCTCGGGAGAGCGGGCGGGTGAGTCACCCACACAAAGGAAAAGGGCCTTTCCGTCCTCAGCCGTCGC
TTCATGTGACTCCACGGAGTACCGGGCGCCGTCCAGGCACCTCGATTAGTTCTCGAGCTTTTGGAGTACG
TCGTCTTTAGGTTGGGGGGAGGGGTTTTATGCGATGGAGTTTCCCCACACTGAGTGGGTGGAGACTGAAG
TTAGGCCAGCTTGGCACTTGATGTAATTCTCCTTGGAATTTGCCCTTTTTGAGTTTGGATCTTGGTTCAT
TCTCAAGCCTCAGACAGTGGTTCAAAGTTTTTTTCTTCCATTTCAGGTGTCGTGAGGAATTCTGCAGTCG
ATCGACGGTACCGCGGGCCCGGGATCCACGGTCGCCACCATGGGGGCAGGTGCCACCGGCCGCGCCATGG
ACGGGCCGCGCCTGCTGCTGTTGCTGCTTCTGGGGGTGTCCCTTGGAGGTGCCAAGGAGGCATGCAACTG
GTCCCACCCCCAATTCGAGAAAGGAGGAGGCGGGGGAGGGGACACCTATCGGTACATTGGAGGAGGCGGG
GGAGGGGAGGACCAGGTGGACCCCAGGCTGATCGACGGCAAGCCCACAGGCCTGTACACACACAGCGGTG
AGTGCTGCAAAGCCTGCAACCTGGGCGAGGGTGTGGCCCAGCCTTGTGGAGCCAACCAGACCGTGTGTGA
GCCCTGCCTGGACAGCGTGACGTTCTCCGACGTGGTGAGCGCGACCGAGCCGTGCAAGCCGTGCACCGAG
TGCGTGGGGCTCCAGAGCATGTCGGCGCCGTGCGTGGAGGCCGACGACGCCGTGTGCCGCTGCGCCTACG
GCTACTACCAGGATGAGACGACTGGGCGCTGCGAGGCGTGCCGCGTGTGCGAGGCGGGCTCGGGCCTCGT
GTTCTCCTGCCAGGACAAGCAGAACACCGTGTGCGAGGAGTGCCCCGACGGCACGTATTCCGACGAGGCC
AACCACGTGGACCCGTGCCTGCCCTGCACCGTGTGCGAGGACACCGAGCGCCAGCTCCGCGAGTGCACAC
GCTGGGCCGACGCCGAGTGCGAGGAGATCCCTGGCCGTTGGATTACACGGTCCACACCCCCAGAGGGCTC
GGACAGCACAGCCCCCAGCACCCAGGAGCCTGAGGCACCTCCAGAACAAGACCTCATAGCCAGCACGGTG
GCAGGTGTGGTGACCACAGTGATGGGCAGCTCCCAGCCCGTGGTGACCCGAGGCACCACCGACAACCTCA
TCCCTGTCTATTGCTCCATCCTGGCTGCTGTGGTTGTGGGCCTTGTGGCCTACATAGCCTTCAAGAGGTG
GAACAGGGGTATCCTCTAGAGCGGCCGCGTCGACAATCAACCTCTGGATTACAAAATTTGTGAAAGATTG
ACTGGTATTCTTAACTATGTTGCTCCTTTTACGCTATGTGGATACGCTGCTTTAATGCCTTTGTATCATG
CTATTGCTTCCCGTATGGCTTTCATTTTCTCCTCCTTGTATAAATCCTGGTTGCTGTCTCTTTATGAGGA
GTTGTGGCCCGTTGTCAGGCAACGTGGCGTGGTGTGCACTGTGTTTGCTGACGCAACCCCCACTGGTTGG
GGCATTGCCACCACCTGTCAGCTCCTTTCCGGGACTTTCGCTTTCCCCCTCCCTATTGCCACGGCGGAAC
TCATCGCCGCCTGCCTTGCCCGCTGCTGGACAGGGGCTCGGCTGTTGGGCACTGACAATTCCGTGGTGTT
GTCGGGGAAGCTGACGTCCTTTCCATGGCTGCTCGCCTGTGTTGCCACCTGGATTCTGCGCGGGACGTCC
TTCTGCTACGTCCCTTCGGCCCTCAATCCAGCGGACCTTCCTTCCCGCGGCCTGCTGCCGGCTCTGCGGC
CTCTTCCGCATCTTCGCCTTCGCCCTCAGACGAGTCGGATCTCCCTTTGGGCCGCCTCCCCGCCTGGGTA
CCTTTAAGACCAATGACTTACAAGGCAGCTGTAGATCTTAGCCACTTTTTAAAAGAAAAGGGGGGACTGG
AAGGGCTAATTCACTCCCAACGAAGATAAGATCTGCTTTTTGCTTGTACTGGGTCTCTCTGGTTAGACCA
GATCTGAGCCTGGGAGCTCTCTGGCTAACTAGGGAACCCACTGCTTAAGCCTCAATAAAGCTTGCCTTGA
GTGCTTCAAGTAGTGTGTGCCCGTCTGTTGTGTGACTCTGGTAACTAGAGATCCCTCAGACCCTTTTAGT
CAGTGTGGAAAATCTCTAGCAGTAGTAGTTCATGTCATCTTATTATTCAGTATTTATAACTTGCAAAGAA
ATGAATATCAGAGAGTGAGAGGAACTTGTTTATTGCAGCTTATAATGGTTACAAATAAAGCAATAGCATC
ACAAATTTCACAAATAAAGCATTTTTTTCACTGCATTCTAGTTGTGGTTTGTCCAAACTCATCAATGTAT
CTTATCATGTCTGGCTCTAGCTATCCCGCCCCTAACTCCGCCCATCCCGCCCCTAACTCCGCCCAGTTCC
GCCCATTCTCCGCCCCATGGCTGACTAATTTTTTTTATTTATGCAGAGGCCGAGGCCGCCTCGGCCTCTG
AGCTATTCCAGAAGTAGTGAGGAGGCTTTTTTGGAGGCCTAGGGACGTACCCAATTCGCCCTATAGTGAG
TCGTATTACGCGCGCTCACTGGCCGTCGTTTTACAACGTCGTGACTGGGAAAACCCTGGCGTTACCCAAC
TTAATCGCCTTGCAGCACATCCCCCTTTCGCCAGCTGGCGTAATAGCGAAGAGGCCCGCACCGATCGCCC
TTCCCAACAGTTGCGCAGCCTGAATGGCGAATGGG
[124 nt withheld, positions 4376-4499]
C
[91 nt withheld, positions 4501-4591]
A
[49 nt withheld, positions 4593-4641]
CCTTTGACGTTGGAGTCCACGTTCTTT
[37 nt withheld, positions 4669-4705]
ACCCTATCTCGGTCTATTCTTTTGATTTATAAGGGATTTTGCCGATTTCGGCCTATTGGTTAAAAAATGA
GCTGATTTAACAAAAATTTAACGCGAATTTTAACAAAATATTAACGCTTACAATTTAGGTGGCACTTTTC
GGGGAAATGTGCGCGGAACCCCTATTTGTTTATTTTTCTAAATACATTCAAATATGTATCCGCTCATGAG
ACAATAACCCTGATAAATGCTTCAATAATATTGAAAAAGGAAGAGTATGAGTATTCAACATTTCCGTGTC
GCCCTTATTCCCTTTTTTGCGGCATTTTGCCTTCCTGTTTTTGCTCACCCAGAAACGCTGGTGAAAGTAA
AAGATGCTGAAGATCAGTTGGGTGCACGAGTGGGTTACATCGAACTGGATCTCAACAGCGGTAAGATCCT
TGAGAGTTTTCGCCCCGAAGAACGTTTTCCAATGATGAGCACTTTTAAAGTTCTGCTATGTGGCGCGGTA
TTATCCCGTATTGACGCCGGGCAAGAGCAACTCGGTCGCCGCATACACTATTCTCAGAATGACTTGGTTG
AGTACTCACCAGTCACAGAAAAGCATCTTACGGATGGCATGACAGTAAGAGAATTATGCAGTGCTGCCAT
AACCATGAGTGATAACACTGCGGCCAACTTACTTCTGACAACGATCGGAGGACCGAAGGAGCTAACCGCT
TTTTTGCACAACATGGGGGATCATGTAACTCGCCTTGATCGTTGGGAACCGGAGCTGAATGAAGCCATAC
CAAACGACGAGCGTGACACCACGATGCCTGTAGCAATGGCAACAACGTTGCGCAAACTATTAACTGGCGA
ACTACTTACTCTAGCTTCCCGGCAACAATTAATAGACTGGATGGAGGCGGATAAAGTTGCAGGACCACTT
CTGCGCTCGGCCCTTCCGGCTGGCTGGTTTATTGCTGATAAATCTGGAGCCGGTGAGCGTGGGTCTCGCG
GTATCATTGCAGCACTGGGGCCAGATGGTAAGCCCTCCCGTATCGTAGTTATCTACACGACGGGGAGTCA
GGCAACTATGGATGAACGAAATAGACAGATCGCTGAGATAGGTGCCTCACTGATTAAGCATTGGTAACTG
TCAGACCAAGTTTACTCATATATACTTTAGATTGATTTAAAACTTCATTTTTAATTTAAAAGGATCTAGG
TGAAGATCCTTTTTGATAATCTCATGACCAAAATCCCTTAACGTGAGTTTTCGTTCCACTGAGCGTCAGA
CCCCGTAGAAAAGATCAAAGGATCTTCTTGAGATCCTTTTTTTCTGCGCGTAATCTGCTGCTTGCAAACA
AAAAAACCACCGCTACCAGCGGTGGTTTGTTTGCCGGATCAAGAGCTACCAACTCTTTTTCCGAAGGTAA
CTGGCTTCAGCAGAGCGCAGATACCAAATACTGTTCTTCTAGTGTAGCCGTAGTTAGGCCACCACTTCAA
GAACTCTGTAGCACCGCCTACATACCTCGCTCTGCTAATCCTGTTACCAGTGGCTGCTGCCAGTGGCGAT
AAGTCGTGTCTTACCGGGTTGGACTCAAGACGATAGTTACCGGATAAGGCGCAGCGGTCGGGCTGAACGG
GGGGTTCGTGCACACAGCCCAGCTTGGAGCGAACGACCTACACCGAACTGAGATACCTACAGCGTGAGCT
ATGAGAAAGCGCCACGCTTCCCGAAGGGAGAAAGGCGGACAGGTATCCGGTAAGCGGCAGGGTCGGAACA
GGAGAGCGCACGAGGGAGCTTCCAGGGGGAAACGCCTGGTATCTTTATAGTCCTGTCGGGTTTCGCCACC
TCTGACTTGAGCGTCGATTTTTGTGATGCTCGTCAGGGGGGCGGAGCCTATGGAAAAACGCCAGCAACGC
GGCCTTTTTACGGTTCCTGGCCTTTTGCTGGCCTTTTGCTCACATGTTCTTTCCTGCGTTATCCCCTGAT
TCTGTGGATAACCGTATTACCGCCTTTGAGTGAGCTGATACCGCTCGCCGCAGCCGAACGACCGAGCGCA
GCGAGTCAGTGAGCGAGGAAGCGGAAGAGCGCCCAATACGCAAACCGCCTCTCCCCGCGCGTTGGCCGAT
TCATTAATGCAGCTGGCACGACAGGTTTCCCGACTGGAAAGCGGGCAGTGAGCGCAACGCAATTAATGTG
AGTTAGCTCACTCATTAGGCACCCCAGGCTTTACACTTTATGCTTCCGGCTCGTATGTTGTGTGGAATTG
TGAGCGGATAACAATTTCACACAGGAAACAGCTATGACCATGATTACGCCAAGCGCGCAATTAACCCTCA
CTAAAGGGAACAAAAGCTGGAGCTGCAAGCTTAATGTAGTCTTATGCAATACTCTTGTAGTCTTGCAACA
TGGTAACGATGAGTTAGCAACATGCCTTACAAGGAGAGAAAAAGCACCGTGCATGGCGATTGGTGGAAGT
AAGGTGGTACGATCGTGCCTTATTAGGAAGGCAACAGACGGGTCTGACATGGATTGGACGAACCACTGAA
TTGCCGCATTGCAGAGATATTGTATTTAAGTGCCTAGCTCGATACATAAACGGGTCTCTCTGGTTAGACC
AGATCTGAGCCTGGGAGCTCTCTGGCTAACTAGGGAACCCACTGCTTAAGCCTCAATAAAGCTTGCCTTG
AGTGCTTCAAGTAGTGTGTGCCCGTCTGTTGTGTGACTCTGGTAACTAGAGATCCCTCAGACCCTTTTAG
TCAGTGTGGAAAATCTCTAGCAGTGGCGCCCGAACAGGGACTTGAAAGCGAAAGGGAAACCAGAGGAGCT
CTCTCGACGCAGGACTCGGCTTGCTGAAGCGCGCACGGCAAGAGGCGAGGGGCGGCGACTGGTGAGTACG
CCAAAAATTTTGACTAGCGGAGGCTAGAAGGAGAGAGATGGGTGCGAGAGCGTCAGTATTAAGCGGGGGA
GAATTAGATCGCGATGGGAAAAAATTCGGTTAAGGCCAGGGGGAAAGAAAAAATATAAATTAAAACATAT
AGTATGGGCAAGCAGGGAGCTAGAACGATTCGCAGTTAATCCTGGCCTGTTAGAAACATCAGAAGGCTGT
AGACAAATACTGGGACAGCTACAACCATCCCTTCAGACAGGATCAGAAGAACTTAGATCATTATATAATA
CAGTAGCAACCCTCTATTGTGTGCATCAAAGGATAGAGATAAAAGACACCAAGGAAGCTTTAGACAAGAT
AGAGGAAGAGCAAAACAAAAGTAAGACCACCGCACAGCAAGCGGCCGCTGATCTTCAGACCTGGAGGAGG
AGATATGAGGGACAATTGGAGAAGTGAATTATATAAATATAAAGTAGTAAAAATTGAACCATTAGGAGTA
GCACCCACCAAGGCAAAGAGAAGAGTGGTGCAGAGAGAAAAAAGAGCAGTGGGAATAGGAGCTTTGTTCC
TTGGGTTCTTGGGAGCAGCAGGAAGCACTATGGGCGCAGCGTCAATGACGCTGACGGTACAGGCCAGACA
ATTATTGTCTGGTATAGTGCAGCAGCAGAACAATTTGCTGAGGGCTATTGAGGCGCAACAGCATCTGTTG
CAACTCACAGTCTGGGGCATCAAGCAGCTCCAGGCAAGAATCCTGGCTGTGGAAAGATACCTAAAGGATC
AACAGCTCCTGGGGATTTGGGGTTGCTCTGGAAAACTCATTTGCACCACTGCTGTGCCTTGGAATGCTAG
TTGGAGTAATAAATCTCTGGAACAGATTTGGAATCACACGACCTGGATGGAGTGGGACAGAGAAATTAAC
AATTACACAAGCTTAATACACTCCTTAATTGAAGAATCGCAAAACCAGCAAGAAAAGAATGAACAAGAAT
TATTGGAATTAGATAAATGGGCAAGTTTGTGGAATTGGTTTAACATAACAAATTGGCTGTGGTATATAAA
ATTATTCATAATGATAGTAGGAGGCTTGGTAGGTTTAAGAATAGTTTTTGCTGTACTTTCTATAGTGAAT
AGAGTTAGGCAGGGATATTCACCATTATCGTTTCAGACCCACCTCCCAACCCCGAGGGGACCCGACAGGC
CCGAAGGAATAGAAGAAGAAGGTGGAGAGAGAGACAGAGACAGATCCATTCGATTAGTGAACGGATC
