>Addgene plasmid #158254 | pLKO_NWS.AU1.C_NGFR | depositor partial sequence | sequence record 305377 | Tagged NGFR
ATGGGGGCAGGTGCCACCGGCCGCGCCATGGACGGGCCGCGCCTGCTGCTGTTGCTGCTTCTGGGGGTGT
CCCTTGGAGGTGCCAAGGAGGCATGCAACTGGTCCCACCCCCAATTCGAGAAAGGAGGAGGCGGGGGAGG
GGACACCTATCGGTACATTGGAGGAGGCGGGGGAGGGGAGGACCAGGTGGACCCCAGGCTGATCGACGGC
AAGCCCACAGGCCTGTACACACACAGCGGTGAGTGCTGCAAAGCCTGCAACCTGGGCGAGGGTGTGGCCC
AGCCTTGTGGAGCCAACCAGACCGTGTGTGAGCCCTGCCTGGACAGCGTGACGTTCTCCGACGTGGTGAG
CGCGACCGAGCCGTGCAAGCCGTGCACCGAGTGCGTGGGGCTCCAGAGCATGTCGGCGCCGTGCGTGGAG
GCCGACGACGCCGTGTGCCGCTGCGCCTACGGCTACTACCAGGATGAGACGACTGGGCGCTGCGAGGCGT
GCCGCGTGTGCGAGGCGGGCTCGGGCCTCGTGTTCTCCTGCCAGGACAAGCAGAACACCGTGTGCGAGGA
GTGCCCCGACGGCACGTATTCCGACGAGGCCAACCACGTGGACCCGTGCCTGCCCTGCACCGTGTGCGAG
GACACCGAGCGCCAGCTCCGCGAGTGCACACGCTGGGCCGACGCCGAGTGCGAGGAGATCCCTGGCCGTT
GGATTACACGGTCCACACCCCCAGAGGGCTCGGACAGCACAGCCCCCAGCACCCAGGAGCCTGAGGCACC
TCCAGAACAAGACCTCATAGCCAGCACGGTGGCAGGTGTGGTGACCACAGTGATGGGCAGCTCCCAGCCC
GTGGTGACCCGAGGCACCACCGACAACCTCATCCCTGTCTATTGCTCCATCCTGGCTGCTGTGGTTGTGG
GCCTTGTGGCCTACATAGCCTTCAAGAGGTGGAACAGGGGTATCCTCTAG
